>Addgene plasmid #106454 | pRSV-p65T305A | addgene full sequence | sequence record 207854 | Addgene NGS Result
AATGTAGTCTTATGCAATACTCTTGTAGTCTTGCAACATGGTAACGATGAGTTAGCAACATGCCTTACAA
GGAGAGAAAAAGCACCGTGCATGCCGATTGGTGGAAGTAAGGTGGTACGATCGTGCCTTATTAGGAAGGC
AACAGACGGGTCTGACATGGATTGGACGAACCACTGAATTCCGCATTGCAGAGATATTGTATTTAAGTGC
CTAGCTCGATACAATAAACGCCATTTGACCATTCACCACATTGGTGTGCACCTCCAAGCTTCACCATGGA
CGAACTGTTCCCCCTCATCTTCCCGGCAGAGCCAGCCCAGGCCTCTGGCCCCTATGTGGAGATCATTGAG
CAGCCCAAGCAGCGGGGCATGCGCTTCCGCTACAAGTGCGAGGGGCGCTCCGCGGGCAGCATCCCAGGCG
AGAGGAGCACAGATACCACCAAGACCCACCCCACCATCAAGATCAATGGCTACACAGGACCAGGGACAGT
GCGCATCTCCCTGGTCACCAAGGACCCTCCTCACCGGCCTCACCCCCACGAGCTTGTAGGAAAGGACTGC
CGGGATGGCTTCTATGAGGCTGAGCTCTGCCCGGACCGCTGCATCCACAGTTTCCAGAACCTGGGAATCC
AGTGTGTGAAGAAGCGGGACCTGGAGCAGGCTATCAGTCAGCGCATCCAGACCAACAACAACCCCTTCCA
AGTTCCTATAGAAGAGCAGCGTGGGGACTACGACCTGAATGCTGTGCGGCTCTGCTTCCAGGTGACAGTG
CGGGACCCATCAGGCAGGCCCCTCCGCCTGCCGCCTGTCCTTTCTCATCCCATCTTTGACAATCGTGCCC
CCAACACTGCCGAGCTCAAGATCTGCCGAGTGAACCGAAACTCTGGCAGCTGCCTCGGTGGGGATGAGAT
CTTCCTACTGTGTGACAAGGTGCAGAAAGAGGACATTGAGGTGTATTTCACGGGACCAGGCTGGGAGGCC
CGAGGCTCCTTTTCGCAAGCTGATGTGCACCGACAAGTGGCCATTGTGTTCCGGACCCCTCCCTACGCAG
ACCCCAGCCTGCAGGCTCCTGTGCGTGTCTCCATGCAGCTGCGGCGGCCTTCCGACCGGGAGCTCAGTGA
GCCCATGGAATTCCAGTACCTGCCAGATACAGACGATCGTCACCGGATTGAGGAGAAACGTAAAAGGGCA
TATGAGACCTTCAAGAGCATCATGAAGAAGAGTCCTTTCAGCGGACCCACCGACCCCCGGCCTCCACCTC
GACGCATTGCTGTGCCTTCCCGCAGCTCAGCTTCTGTCCCCAAGCCAGCACCCCAGCCCTATCCCTTTAC
GTCATCCCTGAGCACCATCAACTATGATGAGTTTCCCACCATGGTGTTTCCTTCTGGGCAGATCAGCCAG
GCCTCGGCCTTGGCCCCGGCCCCTCCCCAAGTCCTGCCCCAGGCTCCAGCCCCTGCCCCTGCTCCAGCCA
TGGTATCAGCTCTGGCCCAGGCCCCAGCCCCTGTCCCAGTCCTAGCCCCAGGCCCTCCTCAGGCTGTGGC
CCCACCTGCCCCCAAGCCCACCCAGGCTGGGGAAGGAACGCTGTCAGAGGCCCTGCTGCAGCTGCAGTTT
GATGATGAAGACCTGGGGGCCTTGCTTGGCAACAGCACAGACCCAGCTGTGTTCACAGACCTGGCATCCG
TCGACAACTCCGAGTTTCAGCAGCTGCTGAACCAGGGCATACCTGTGGCCCCCCACACAACTGAGCCCAT
GCTGATGGAGTACCCTGAGGCTATAACTCGCCTAGTGACAGGGGCCCAGAGGCCCCCCGACCCAGCTCCT
GCTCCACTGGGGGCCCCGGGGCTCCCCAATGGCCTCCTTTCAGGAGATGAAGACTTCTCCTCCATTGCGG
ACATGGACTTCTCAGCCCTGCTGAGTCAGATCAGCTCCTAAGGGGGTGACGGGGGGATCTTTGTGAAGGA
ACCTTACTTCTGTGGTGTGACATAATTGGACAAACTACCTACAGAGATTTAAAGCTCTAAGGTAAATATA
AAATTTTTAAGTGTATAATGTGTTAAACTACTGATTCTAATTGTTTGTGTATTTTAGATTCCAACCTATG
GAACTGATGAATGGGAGCAGTGGTGGAATGCCTTTAATGAGGAAAACCTGTTTTGCTCAGAAGAAATGCC
ATCTAGTGATGATGAGGCTACTGCTGACTCTCAACATTCTACTCCTCCAAAAAAGAAGAGAAAGGTAGAA
GACCCCAAGGACTTTCCTTCAGAATTGCTAAGTTTTTTGAGTCATGCTGTGTTTAGTAATAGAACTCTTG
CTTGCTTTGCTATTTACACCACAAAGGAAAAAGCTGCACTGCTATACAAGAAAATTATGGAAAAATATTC
TGTAACCTTTATAAGTAGGCATAACAGTTATAATCATAACATACTGTTTTTTCTTACTCCACACAGGCAT
AGAGTGTCTGCTATTAATAACTATGCTCAAAAATTGTGTACCTTTAGCTTTTTAATTTGTAAAGGGGTTA
ATAAGGAATATTTGATGTATAGTGCCTTGACTAGAGATCATAATCAGCCATACCACATTTGTAGAGGTTT
TACTTGCTTTAAAAAACCTCCCACACCTCCCCCTGAACCTGAAACATAAAATGAATGCAATTGTTGTTGT
TAACTTGTTTATTGCAGCTTATAATGGTTACAAATAAAGCAATAGCATCACAAATTTCACAAATAAAGCA
TTTTTTTCACTGCATTCTAGTTGTGGTTTGTCCAAACTCATCAATGTATCTTATCATGTCTGGATCCCCA
GGAAGCTCCTCTGTGTCCTCATAAACCCTAACCTCCTCTACTTGAGAGGACATTCCAATCATAGGCTGCC
CATCCACCCTCTGTGTCCTCCTGTTAATTAGGTCACTTAACAAAAAGGAAATTGGGTAGGGGTTTTTCAC
AGACCGCTTTCTAAGGGTAATTTTAAAATATCTGGGAAGTCCCTTCCACTGCTGTGTTCCAGAAGTGTTG
GTAAACAGCCCACAAATGTCAACAGCAGAAACATACAAGCTGTCAGCTTTGCACAAGGGCCCAACACCCT
GCTCATCAAGAAGCACTGTGGTTGCTGTGTTAGTAATGTGCAAAACAGGAGGCACATTTTCCCCACCTGT
GTAGGTTCCAAAATATCTAGTGTTTTCATTTTTACTTGGATCAGGAACCCAGCACTCCACTGGATAAGCA
TTATCCTTATCCAAAACAGCCTTGTGGTCAGTGTTCATCTGCTGACTGTCAACTGTAGCATTTTTTGGGG
TTACAGTTTGAGCAGGATATTTGGTCCTGTAGTTTGCTAACACACCCTGCAGCTCCAAAGGTTCCCCACC
AACAGCAAAAAAATGAAAATTTGACCCTTGAATGGGTTTTCCAGCACCATTTTCATGAGTTTTTTGTGTC
CCTGAATGCAAGTTTAACATAGCAGTTACCCCAATAACCTCAGTTTTAACAGTAACAGCTTCCCACATCA
AAATATTTCCACAGGTTAAGTCCTCATTTAAATTAGGCAAAGGAATTCTTGAAGACGAAAGGGCCTCGTG
ATACGCCTATTTTTATAGGTTAATGTCATGATAATAATGGTTTCTTAGACGTCAGGTGGCACTTTTCGGG
GAAATGTGCGCGGAACCCCTATTTGTTTATTTTTCTAAATACATTCAAATATGTATCCGCTCATGAGACA
ATAACCCTGATAAATGCTTCAATAATATTGAAAAAGGAAGAGTATGAGTATTCAACATTTCCGTGTCGCC
CTTATTCCCTTTTTTGCGGCATTTTGCCTTCCTGTTTTTGCTCACCCAGAAACGCTGGTGAAAGTAAAAG
ATGCTGAAGATCAGTTGGGTGCACGAGTGGGTTACATCGAACTGGATCTCAACAGCGGTAAGATCCTTGA
GAGTTTTCGCCCCGAAGAACGTTTTCCAATGATGAGCACTTTTAAAGTTCTGCTATGTGGCGCGGTATTA
TCCCGTGTTGACGCCGGGCAAGAGCAACTCGGTCGCCGCATACACTATTCTCAGAATGACTTGGTTGAGT
ACTCACCAGTCACAGAAAAGCATCTTACGGATGGCATGACAGTAAGAGAATTATGCAGTGCTGCCATAAC
CATGAGTGATAACACTGCGGCCAACTTACTTCTGACAACGATCGGAGGACCGAAGGAGCTAACCGCTTTT
TTGCACAACATGGGGGATCATGTAACTCGCCTTGATCGTTGGGAACCGGAGCTGAATGAAGCCATACCAA
ACGACGAGCGTGACACCACGATGCCTGCAGCAATGGCAACAACGTTGCGCAAACTATTAACTGGCGAACT
ACTTACTCTAGCTTCCCGGCAACAATTAATAGACTGGATGGAGGCGGATAAAGTTGCAGGACCACTTCTG
CGCTCGGCCCTTCCGGCTGGCTGGTTTATTGCTGATAAATCTGGAGCCGGTGAGCGTGGGTCTCGCGGTA
TCATTGCAGCACTGGGGCCAGATGGTAAGCCCTCCCGTATCGTAGTTATCTACACGACGGGGAGTCAGGC
AACTATGGATGAACGAAATAGACAGATCGCTGAGATAGGTGCCTCACTGATTAAGCATTGGTAACTGTCA
GACCAAGTTTACTCATATATACTTTAGATTGATTTAAAACTTCATTTTTAATTTAAAAGGATCTAGGTGA
AGATCCTTTTTGATAATCTCATGACCAAAATCCCTTAACGTGAGTTTTCGTTCCACTGAGCGTCAGACCC
CGTAGAAAAGATCAAAGGATCTTCTTGAGATCCTTTTTTTCTGCGCGTAATCTGCTGCTTGCAAACAAAA
AAACCACCGCTACCAGCGGTGGTTTGTTTGCCGGATCAAGAGCTACCAACTCTTTTTCCGAAGGTAACTG
GCTTCAGCAGAGCGCAGATACCAAATACTGTCCTTCTAGTGTAGCCGTAGTTAGGCCACCACTTCAAGAA
CTCTGTAGCACCGCCTACATACCTCGCTCTGCTAATCCTGTTACCAGTGGCTGCTGCCAGTGGCGATAAG
TCGTGTCTTACCGGGTTGGACTCAAGACGATAGTTACCGGATAAGGCGCAGCGGTCGGGCTGAACGGGGG
GTTCGTGCACACAGCCCAGCTTGGAGCGAACGACCTACACCGAACTGAGATACCTACAGCGTGAGCTATG
AGAAAGCGCCACGCTTCCCGAAGGGAGAAAGGCGGACAGGTATCCGGTAAGCGGCAGGGTCGGAACAGGA
GAGCGCACGAGGGAGCTTCCAGGGGGAAACGCCTGGTATCTTTATAGTCCTGTCGGGTTTCGCCACCTCT
GACTTGAGCGTCGATTTTTGTGATGCTCGTCAGGGGGGCGGAGCCTATGGAAAAACGCCAGCAACGCGGC
CTTTTTACGGTTCCTGGCCTTTTGCTGGCCTTTTGCTCACATGTTCTTTCCTGCGTTATCCCCTGATTCT
GTGGATAACCGTATTACCGCCTTTGAGTGAGCTGATACCGCTCGCCGCAGCCGAACGACCGAGCGCAGCG
AGTCAGTGAGCGAGGAAGCGGAAGAGCGCCTGATGCGGTATTTTCTCCTTACGCATCTGTGCGGTATTTC
ACACCGCATATGGTGCACTCTCAGTACAATCTGCTCTGATGCCGCATAGTTAAGCCAGTATCTGCTCCCT
GCTTGTGTGTTGGAGGTCGCTGAGTAGTGCGCGAGCAAAATTTAAGCTACAACAAGGCAAGGCTTGACCG
ACAATTGCATGAAGAATCTGCTTAGGGTTAGGCGTTTTGCGCTGCTTCGCGATGTACGGGCCAGATATAC
GCGTATCTGAGGGGACTAGGGTGTGTTTAGGCGAAAAGCGGGGCTTCGGTTGTACGCGGTTAGGAGTCCC
CTCAGGATATAGTAGTTTCGCTTTTGCATAGGGAGGGGGA
Features (pLannotate 1.2.2; 14 found; start..end, strand, type, name):
      1..262     +  promoter       RSV promoter: Rous sarcoma virus enhancer/promoter
    330..1217    +  CDS            Rel (fragment): REL_MOUSE - Experimental evidence at protein level: Swiss-Prot protein existence level 1. Proto-oncogene that may play a role in differentiation and lymphopoiesis. NF-kappa-B is a pleiotropic transcription factor which is present in almost all cell types and is involved in many biological processes such as inflammation, immunity, differentiation, cell growth, tumorigenesis and apoptosis. NF-kappa-B is a homo- or heterodimeric complex formed by the Rel-like domain-containing proteins RELA/p65, RELB, NFKB1/p105, NFKB1/p50, REL and NFKB2/p52. The dimers bind at kappa-B sites in the DNA of their t
   1557..1928    +  CDS            RelA (p65) AD: transcriptional activation domain of human RelA, also known as p65 (O'Shea and Perkins, 2008)
   1946..2020    +  CDS            small t antigen (fragment): SV40 (simian virus 40) small t antigen
   2022..2087    +  intron         small t intron: SV40 (simian virus 40) small t antigen intron
   2217..2237    +  CDS            SV40 NLS: nuclear localization signal of SV40 (simian virus 40) large T antigen
   2556..2639    +  CDS            large T antigen (fragment): large T antigen from SV40 (simian virus 40)
   2662..2796    +  polyA_signal   SV40 poly(A) signal: SV40 polyadenylation signal
   2740..3558    -  CDS            VP1_SV40 (fragment): Experimental evidence at protein level: Swiss-Prot protein existence level 1. Forms an icosahedral capsid with a T=7 symmetry and a 40 nm diameter. The capsid is composed of 72 pentamers linked to each other by disulfide bonds and associated with VP2 or VP3 proteins. Binds to N- glycolylneuraminic analog of the ganglioside GM1 on the cell surface to provide virion attachment to target cell (PubMed:18353982). Once attached, the virion is internalized by caveolin-mediated endocytosis and traffics to the endoplasmic reticulum. Inside the endoplasmic reticulum, the protein folding machinery isomer
   3649..3753    +  promoter       AmpR promoter: bla
   3754..4614    +  CDS            AmpR: β-lactamase; bla; confers resistance to ampicillin, carbenicillin, and related antibiotics
   4785..5373    +  rep_origin     ori: high-copy-number ColE1/pMB1/pBR322/pUC origin of replication
   5559..5661    -  misc_feature   bom (fragment): basis of mobility region from pBR322
   5792..5885    +  ncRNA          Retro dr1: Accession: RF00214 - Retrovirus direct repeat 1 (dr1)
