[The description below was written by a language model from this plasmid's Addgene catalogue record and pLannotate feature annotations shown in this document.]
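Description:
pRSV-p65T305A is a mammalian expression plasmid built on the pRSV backbone that carries human RELA, the p65 subunit of the NF-κB transcription factor, with a mutation at position 305. The record describes this change as inactivation of a kinase site, and the name implies a threonine-to-alanine substitution that prevents phosphorylation at that residue. The associated work concerns phosphorylation of NF-κB proteins by cyclic GMP-dependent kinase as a noncanonical activation route. The construct is therefore presumably meant for comparison with wild-type p65 when testing the contribution of this site to NF-κB activity in transfected cells.

In the 5,920-nt sequenced record, the Rous sarcoma virus enhancer/promoter sits at the start and drives the insert. The automated annotation splits the coding region into an N-terminal segment matched by homology to mouse Rel, which most likely reflects the conserved Rel homology domain of p65 rather than a separate gene, and a downstream segment identified as the human RelA transactivation domain. The record annotates no epitope tag or reporter.

Downstream of the insert lies a block of SV40 sequence typical of older expression vectors. It includes the small t antigen intron, which provides a splice unit, and the SV40 polyadenylation signal for transcript processing. Fragments of the small t, large T (including its NLS) and VP1 coding regions are also annotated, and these appear to be carried-over viral sequence rather than expressed payload. A short retroviral direct repeat element near the end probably derives from the RSV sequence.

Propagation in bacteria relies on a high-copy ColE1/pUC-type origin, with a pBR322 bom fragment nearby, and selection uses the β-lactamase gene for ampicillin resistance. No mammalian selection marker is annotated, so the plasmid appears suited to transient transfection.
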