Addgene plasmid #106454: pRSV-p65T305A
Purpose: NF-kB p65, kinase site 305 mutated
Depositing lab: Georg Weber. Depositing organization: Tufts Medical Center. Publication: Phosphorylation of NF-kappaB proteins by cyclic GMP-dependent kinase. A noncanonical pathway to NF-kappaB activation. He B, Weber GF. Eur J Biochem. 2003 May . 270(10):2174-85. 10.1046/j.1432-1033.2003.03574.x PubMed 12752437.
Backbone
  Vector backbone: pRSV
  Vector type: Mammalian Expression
Growth in bacteria
  Bacterial resistance: Ampicillin, 100 μg/mL
  Growth temperature: 37°C
  Growth strain: NEB Stable
  Copy number: High Copy
Gene/Insert
  Gene/Insert name: NF-kB p65, kinase site 305 mutated
  Species: H. sapiens (human)
  Mutation: kinase site inactivated
  Entrez Gene: RELA (a.k.a. AIF3BL3, CMCU, NFKB3, p65)
  Cloning method: Unknown
  Sequencing primers: 5′ pREP Forward (GCTCGATACAATAAACGCC)
Terms and licenses: Academic/Nonprofit Terms; Industry Terms: Not Available to Industry
How to cite: pRSV-p65T305A was a gift from Georg Weber (Addgene plasmid # 106454 ; http://n2t.net/addgene:106454 ; RRID:Addgene_106454)
